Addgene plasmid #162803: pAS1_4x7SKPylT_EF1_Ub(G75,76A)-BsmBI
Purpose: Control STELLA destination plasmid for N-terminally labelled proteins
Depositing lab: Simon Elsaesser. Depositing organization: Karolinska Institutet. Publication: Universal Single-Residue Terminal Labels for Fluorescent Live Cell Imaging of Microproteins. Lafranchi L, Schlesinger D, Kimler KJ, Elsasser SJ. J Am Chem Soc. 2020 Nov 25;142(47):20080-20087. doi: 10.1021/jacs.0c09574. Epub 2020 Nov 11. PubMed 33175524.
Backbone
  Vector backbone: pAS
  Vector type: Mammalian Expression ; PiggyBac
Growth in bacteria
  Bacterial resistance: Ampicillin, 100 μg/mL
  Growth temperature: 37°C
  Growth strain: NEB Stable
  Copy number: High Copy
Gene/Insert
  Gene/Insert name: Ub(G75,76A)-BsmBI
  Species: H. sapiens (human)
  Mutation: Ubiquitin (G75,76A)
  Promoter: EF1alpha
  Cloning method: Restriction Enzyme; 5′ cloning site Unknown (unknown if destroyed)
Terms and licenses: Academic/Nonprofit Terms; Industry Terms: Not Available to Industry
How to cite: pAS1_4x7SKPylT_EF1_Ub(G75,76A)-BsmBI was a gift from Simon Elsaesser (Addgene plasmid # 162803 ; http://n2t.net/addgene:162803 ; RRID:Addgene_162803)
