[The description below was written by a language model from this plasmid's Addgene catalogue record and pLannotate feature annotations shown in this document.]
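Description:
pAS1_4x7SKPylT_EF1_Ub(G75,76A)-BsmBI is a mammalian expression plasmid on the pAS backbone, catalogued as a PiggyBac-type vector and intended as the control destination plasmid of the STELLA system for N-terminal labelling of proteins. It is maintained in E. coli through a high-copy ColE1/pUC-type origin with ampicillin selection (AmpR under its own bla promoter). It also carries an f1 origin and remnants of a lacZα/lac promoter cloning region. The automated annotation does not mark PiggyBac terminal repeats or any mammalian selection marker. The short matches to a phage lambda portal protein flanking the cassette are probably spurious or filler hits rather than functional elements.

The payload has two parts. Four tandem tRNA genes on the reverse strand correspond, by the plasmid name, to four copies of pyrrolysyl tRNA (PylT), each driven by a 7SK Pol III promoter, although the 7SK promoters themselves are not annotated. PylT is the suppressor tRNA used for genetic code expansion with non-canonical amino acids. No cognate synthetase is annotated here. Downstream, a composite EF-1α core promoter with an HTLV-1 5' LTR fragment drives human ubiquitin carrying the G75A and G76A substitutions. This is followed by a BsmBI site for Type IIS insertion of a gene of interest, a WPRE fragment and an SV40 polyadenylation signal.

Replacing the C-terminal di-glycine of ubiquitin is generally expected to block cleavage by deubiquitinases. The fusion would then stay intact instead of releasing a protein with a newly exposed N-terminus, which would fit its role as a control, although the record does not state this rationale. The associated work concerns single-residue terminal labels for live-cell fluorescence imaging of microproteins.
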