Features (pLannotate 1.2.2; 21 found; start..end, strand, type, name):
    118..546     -  rep_origin     f1 ori (sequence partly withheld): f1 bacteriophage origin of replication; arrow indicates direction of (+) strand synthesis
    551..706     -  CDS            lacZα (fragment): LacZα fragment of β-galactosidase; lacZ fragment
    708..827     +  CDS            B (fragment): PORTL_LAMBD - Experimental evidence at protein level: Swiss-Prot protein existence level 1. Forms the portal vertex of the capsid (PubMed:6228056, PubMed:6232391). This portal plays critical roles in head assembly, genome packaging, neck/tail attachment, and genome ejection (Probable). The portal protein multimerizes as a single ring-shaped homododecamer arranged around a central channel (PubMed:6232391). Binds to the terminase subunits to form the packaging machine (PubMed:7799432). From Escherichia phage lambda (Bacteriophage lambda).
   1340..1408    -  ncRNA          tRNA: Accession: RF00005 - tRNA
   1669..1737    -  ncRNA          tRNA: Accession: RF00005 - tRNA
   1998..2066    -  ncRNA          tRNA: Accession: RF00005 - tRNA
   2327..2395    -  ncRNA          tRNA: Accession: RF00005 - tRNA
   2687..2898    +  promoter       EF-1α core promoter: core promoter for human elongation factor EF-1α
   2911..3179    +  LTR            5' LTR (truncated): truncated 5' long terminal repeat (LTR) from human T-cell leukemia virus (HTLV) type 1
   3251..3439    +  CDS            UBIQ_LUMTE: Experimental evidence at protein level: Swiss-Prot protein existence level 1. Ubiquitin exists either covalently attached to another protein, or free (unanchored). When covalently bound, it is conjugated to target proteins via an isopeptide bond either as a monomer (monoubiquitin), a polymer linked via different Lys residues of the ubiquitin (polyubiquitin chains) or a linear polymer linked via the initiator Met of the ubiquitin (linear polyubiquitin chains). Polyubiquitin chains, when attached to a target protein, have different functions depending on the Lys residue of the ubiquitin that is
   3470..3576    +  misc_feature   WPRE (fragment): woodchuck hepatitis virus posttranscriptional regulatory element
   3585..3706    +  polyA_signal   SV40 poly(A) signal: SV40 polyadenylation signal
   3724..3816    +  ncRNA          G-CSF SLDE: Accession: RF00183 - G-CSF factor stem-loop destabilising element (SLDE)
   4513..4980    +  CDS            B (fragment): PORTL_LAMBD - Experimental evidence at protein level: Swiss-Prot protein existence level 1. Forms the portal vertex of the capsid (PubMed:6228056, PubMed:6232391). This portal plays critical roles in head assembly, genome packaging, neck/tail attachment, and genome ejection (Probable). The portal protein multimerizes as a single ring-shaped homododecamer arranged around a central channel (PubMed:6232391). Binds to the terminase subunits to form the packaging machine (PubMed:7799432). From Escherichia phage lambda (Bacteriophage lambda).
   5018..5034    -  protein_bind   lac operator: The lac repressor binds to the lac operator to inhibit transcription in E. coli. This inhibition can be relieved by adding lactose or isopropyl-β-D-thiogalactopyranoside (IPTG). lac repressor encoded by lacI
   5042..5072    -  promoter       lac promoter: promoter for the E. coli lac operon
   5087..5108    -  protein_bind   CAP binding site: CAP binding activates transcription in the presence of cAMP. E. coli catabolite activator protein
   5121..5213    -  CDS            lacI (fragment): lac repressor; lacI; The lac repressor binds to the lac operator to inhibit transcription in E. coli. This inhibition can be relieved by adding lactose or isopropyl-β-D-thiogalactopyranoside (IPTG).
   5396..5984    -  rep_origin     ori: high-copy-number ColE1/pMB1/pBR322/pUC origin of replication
   6155..7015    -  CDS            AmpR: β-lactamase; bla; confers resistance to ampicillin, carbenicillin, and related antibiotics
   7016..65      -  promoter       AmpR promoter (across the origin): bla
>Addgene plasmid #162803 | pAS1_4x7SKPylT_EF1_Ub(G75,76A)-BsmBI | addgene full sequence | sequence record 318681 | Addgene NGS Result
TATTGTCTCATGAGCGGATACATATTTGAATGTATTTAGAAAAATAAACAAATAGGGGTTCCGCGCACAT
TTCCCCGAAAAGTGCCACCTAAATTGTAAGCGTTAATATTTTGTTAAAATTCGCGTTAAATTTTTGTTAA
ATCAGCTCATTTTTTAACCAATAGGCCGAAATCGGCAAAATCCCTTATAAATCAAAAGAATAGACCGAGA
TAGGGT
[37 nt withheld, positions 217-253]
AAAGAACGTGGACTCCAACGTCAAAGG
[49 nt withheld, positions 281-329]
T
[91 nt withheld, positions 331-421]
G
[124 nt withheld, positions 423-546]
CCCATTCGCCATTCAGGCTGCGCAACTGTTGGGAAGGGCGATCGGTGCGGGCCTCTTCGCTATTACGCCA
GCTGGCGAAAGGGGGATGTGCTGCAAGGCGATTAAGTTGGGTAACGCCAGGGTTTTCCCAGTCACGACGT
TGTAAAACGACGGCCAGTGAGCGCGCCTCGTTCATTCACGTTTTTGAACCCGTGGAGGACGGGCAGACTC
GCGGTGCAAATGTGTTTTACAGCGTGATGGAGCAGATGAAGATGCTCGACACGCTGCAGAACACGCAGCT
AGATTAACCCTAGAAAGATAATCATATTGTGACGTACGTTAAAGATAATCATGTGTAAAATTGACGCATG
TGTTTTATCGGTCTGTATATCGAGGTTTATTTATTAATTTGAATAGATATTAAGTTTTATTATATTTACA
CTTACATACTAATAATAAATTCAACAAACAATTTATTTATGTTTATTTATTTATTAAAAAAAACAAAAAC
TCAAAATTTCTTCTATAAAGTAACAAAACTTTTATGAGGGACAGCCCCCCCCCAAAGCCCCCAGGGATGT
AATTACGTCCCTCCCCCGCTAGGGGGCAGCAGCGAGCCGCCCGGGGCTCCGCTCCGGTCCGGCGCTCCCC
CCGCATCCCCGAGCCGGCAGCGTGCGGGGACAGCCCGGGCACGGGGAAGGTGGCACGGGATCGCTTTCCT
CTGAACGCTTCTCGCTGCTCTTTGAGCCTGCAGACACCTGGGGGGATACGGGGAAAAGGCCTCCACGGCC
AACTAGTGAAAAACCGCACTTGTCCGGAAACCCCGGGAATCTAACCCGGCTGAACGGATTTAGAGTCCGT
TCGATCTACATGATCAGGTTTCCGAGGTACCCAGGCGGCGCACAAGCTATATAAACCTGAAGGAAATCTC
AACTTTACACTTAGGTCAAGTTACTTATCGTACTAGAGCTTCAGCAGGAAATTTAACTAAAATCTAATTT
AACCAGCATAGCAAATATCATTTATTCCCAAAATGCTAAAGTTTGAGATAAACGGACTTGATTTCCGGCT
GTTTTGACACTATCCAGAATGCCTTGCAGATGGGTGGGGCATGCTAAATACTGCAGGAAAAACCGCACTT
GTCCGGAAACCCCGGGAATCTAACCCGGCTGAACGGATTTAGAGTCCGTTCGATCTACATGATCAGGTTT
CCGAGGTACCCAGGCGGCGCACAAGCTATATAAACCTGAAGGAAATCTCAACTTTACACTTAGGTCAAGT
TACTTATCGTACTAGAGCTTCAGCAGGAAATTTAACTAAAATCTAATTTAACCAGCATAGCAAATATCAT
TTATTCCCAAAATGCTAAAGTTTGAGATAAACGGACTTGATTTCCGGCTGTTTTGACACTATCCAGAATG
CCTTGCAGATGGGTGGGGCATGCTAAATACTGCAGGAAAAACCGCACTTGTCCGGAAACCCCGGGAATCT
AACCCGGCTGAACGGATTTAGAGTCCGTTCGATCTACATGATCAGGTTTCCGAGGTACCCAGGCGGCGCA
CAAGCTATATAAACCTGAAGGAAATCTCAACTTTACACTTAGGTCAAGTTACTTATCGTACTAGAGCTTC
AGCAGGAAATTTAACTAAAATCTAATTTAACCAGCATAGCAAATATCATTTATTCCCAAAATGCTAAAGT
TTGAGATAAACGGACTTGATTTCCGGCTGTTTTGACACTATCCAGAATGCCTTGCAGATGGGTGGGGCAT
GCTAAATACTGCAGGAAAAACCGCACTTGTCCGGAAACCCCGGGAATCTAACCCGGCTGAACGGATTTAG
AGTCCGTTCGATCTACATGATCAGGTTTCCGAGGTACCCAGGCGGCGCACAAGCTATATAAACCTGAAGG
AAATCTCAACTTTACACTTAGGTCAAGTTACTTATCGTACTAGAGCTTCAGCAGGAAATTTAACTAAAAT
CTAATTTAACCAGCATAGCAAATATCATTTATTCCCAAAATGCTAAAGTTTGAGATAAACGGACTTGATT
TCCGGCTGTTTTGACACTATCCAGAATGCCTTGCAGATGGGTGGGGCATGCTAAATACTGCAGAACTAGT
GCTCTAGAAAGGATCTGCGATCGCTCCGGTGCCCGTCAGTGGGCAGAGCGCACATCGCCCACAGTCCCCG
AGAAGTTGGGGGGAGGGGTCGGCAATTGAACGGGTGCCTAGAGAAGGTGGCGCGGGGTAAACTGGGAAAG
TGATGTCGTGTACTGGCTCCGCCTTTTTCCCGAGGGTGGGGGAGAACCGTATATAAGTGCAGTAGTCGCC
GTGAACGTTCTTTTTCGCAACGGGTTTGCCGCCAGAACACAGCTGAAGCTTCGAGGGGCTCGCATCTCTC
CTTCACGCGCCCGCCGCCCTACCTGAGGCCGCCATCCACGCCGGTTGAGTCGCGTTCTGCCGCCTCCCGC
CTGTGGTGCCTCCTGAACTGCGTCCGCCGTCTAGGTAAGTTTAAAGCTCAGGTCGAGACCGGGCCTTTGT
CCGGCGCTCCCTTGGAGCCTACCTAGACTCAGCCGGCTCTCCACGCTTTGCCTGACCCTGCTTGCTCAAC
TCTACGTCTTTGTTTCGTTTTCTGTTCTGCGCCGTTACAGATCCAAGCTGTGACCGGCGCCTACTCTAGA
GCTAGCGAATTATGCAGATCTTCGTGAAGACTCTGACTGGTAAGACCATCACCCTCGAGGTTGAGCCCAG
TGACACCATCGAGAATGTCAAGGCAAAGATCCAAGATAAGGAAGGCATCCCTCCTGACCAGCAGAGGCTG
ATCTTTGCTGGAAAACAGCTGGAAGATGGGCGCACCCTGTCTGACTACAACATCCAGAAAGAGTCCACCC
TGCACCTGGTGCTCCGCTTAAGAGCGGCTAGAGACGATCGTCTCACCGGCGACAATCAACCTCTGGATTA
CAAAATTTGTGAAAGATTGACTGGTATTCTTAACTATGTTGCTCCTTTTACGCTATGTGGATACGCTGCT
TTAATGCCTTTGTATCATGCGTTAACTAAACTTGTTTATTGCAGCTTATAATGGTTACAAATAAAGCAAT
AGCATCACAAATTTCACAAATAAAGCATTTTTTTCACTGCATTCTAGTTGTGGTTTGTCCAAACTCATCA
ATGTATCTTATCATGTCTGGAATTGACTCAAATGATGTCAATTAGTCTATCAGAAGCTCATCTGGTCTCC
CTTCCGGGGGACAAGACATCCCTGTTTAATATTTAAACAGCAGTGTTCCCAAACTGGGTTCTTATATCCC
TTGCTCTGGTCAACCAGGTTGCAGGGTTTCCTGTCCTCACAGGAACGAAGTCCCTAAAGAAACAGTGGCA
GCCAGGTTTAGCCCCGGAATTGACTGGATTCCTTTTTTAGGGCCCATTGGTATGGCTTTTTCCCCGTATC
CCCCCAGGTGTCTGCAGGCTCAAAGAGCAGCGAGAAGCGTTCAGAGGAAAGCGATCCCGTGCCACCTTCC
CCGTGCCCGGGCTGTCCCCGCACGCTGCCGGCTCGGGGATGCGGGGGGAGCGCCGGACCGGAGCGGAGCC
CCGGGCGGCTCGCTGCTGCCCCCTAGCGGGGGAGGGACGTAATTACATCCCTGGGGGCTTTGGGGGGGGG
CTGTCCCTGATATCTATAACAAGAAAATATATATATAATAAGTTATCACGTAAGTAGAACATGAAATAAC
AATATAATTATCGTATGAGTTAAATCTTAAAAGTCACGTAAAAGATAATCATGCGTCATTTTGACTCACG
CGGTCGTTATAGTTCAAAATCAGTGACACTTACCGCATTGACAAGCACGCCTCACGGGAGCTCCAAGCGG
CGACTGAGATGTCCTAAATGCACAGCGACGGATTCGCGCTATTTAGAAAGAGAGAGCAATATTTCAAGAA
TGCATGCGTCAATTTTACGCAGACTATCTTTCTAGGGTTAATCTAGCTGCATCAGGATCATATCGTCGGG
TCTTTTTTCCGGCTCAGTCATCGCCCAAGCTGGCGCTATCTGGGCATCGGGGAGGAAGAAGCCCGTGCCT
TTTCCCGCGAGGTTGAAGCGGCATGGAAAGAGTTTGCCGAGGATGACTGCTGCTGCATTGACGTTGAGCG
AAAACGCACGTTTACCATGATGATTCGGGAAGGTGTGGCCATGCACGCCTTTAACGGTGAACTGTTCGTT
CAGGCCACCTGGGATACCAGTTCGTCGCGGCTTTTCCGGACACAGTTCCGGATGGTCAGCCCGAAGCGCA
TCAGCAACCCGAACAATACCGGCGACAGCCGGAACTGCCGTGCCGGTGTGCAGATTAATGACAGCGGTGC
GGCGCTGGGATATTACGTCAGCGAGGACGGGTATCCTGGCTGGATGCCGCAGAAATGGACATGGATACCC
CGTGAGTTACCCGGCGGGCGCGCTTGGCGTAATCATGGTCATAGCTGTTTCCTGTGTGAAATTGTTATCC
GCTCACAATTCCACACAACATACGAGCCGGAAGCATAAAGTGTAAAGCCTGGGGTGCCTAATGAGTGAGC
TAACTCACATTAATTGCGTTGCGCTCACTGCCCGCTTTCCAGTCGGGAAACCTGTCGTGCCAGCTGCATT
AATGAATCGGCCAACGCGCGGGGAGAGGCGGTTTGCGTATTGGGCGCTCTTCCGCTTCCTCGCTCACTGA
CTCGCTGCGCTCGGTCGTTCGGCTGCGGCGAGCGGTATCAGCTCACTCAAAGGCGGTAATACGGTTATCC
ACAGAATCAGGGGATAACGCAGGAAAGAACATGTGAGCAAAAGGCCAGCAAAAGGCCAGGAACCGTAAAA
AGGCCGCGTTGCTGGCGTTTTTCCATAGGCTCCGCCCCCCTGACGAGCATCACAAAAATCGACGCTCAAG
TCAGAGGTGGCGAAACCCGACAGGACTATAAAGATACCAGGCGTTTCCCCCTGGAAGCTCCCTCGTGCGC
TCTCCTGTTCCGACCCTGCCGCTTACCGGATACCTGTCCGCCTTTCTCCCTTCGGGAAGCGTGGCGCTTT
CTCATAGCTCACGCTGTAGGTATCTCAGTTCGGTGTAGGTCGTTCGCTCCAAGCTGGGCTGTGTGCACGA
ACCCCCCGTTCAGCCCGACCGCTGCGCCTTATCCGGTAACTATCGTCTTGAGTCCAACCCGGTAAGACAC
GACTTATCGCCACTGGCAGCAGCCACTGGTAACAGGATTAGCAGAGCGAGGTATGTAGGCGGTGCTACAG
AGTTCTTGAAGTGGTGGCCTAACTACGGCTACACTAGAAGAACAGTATTTGGTATCTGCGCTCTGCTGAA
GCCAGTTACCTTCGGAAAAAGAGTTGGTAGCTCTTGATCCGGCAAACAAACCACCGCTGGTAGCGGTGGT
TTTTTTGTTTGCAAGCAGCAGATTACGCGCAGAAAAAAAGGATCTCAAGAAGATCCTTTGATCTTTTCTA
CGGGGTCTGACGCTCAGTGGAACGAAAACTCACGTTAAGGGATTTTGGTCATGAGATTATCAAAAAGGAT
CTTCACCTAGATCCTTTTAAATTAAAAATGAAGTTTTAAATCAATCTAAAGTATATATGAGTAAACTTGG
TCTGACAGTTACCAATGCTTAATCAGTGAGGCACCTATCTCAGCGATCTGTCTATTTCGTTCATCCATAG
TTGCCTGACTCCCCGTCGTGTAGATAACTACGATACGGGAGGGCTTACCATCTGGCCCCAGTGCTGCAAT
GATACCGCGAGACCCACGCTCACCGGCTCCAGATTTATCAGCAATAAACCAGCCAGCCGGAAGGGCCGAG
CGCAGAAGTGGTCCTGCAACTTTATCCGCCTCCATCCAGTCTATTAATTGTTGCCGGGAAGCTAGAGTAA
GTAGTTCGCCAGTTAATAGTTTGCGCAACGTTGTTGCCATTGCTACAGGCATCGTGGTGTCACGCTCGTC
GTTTGGTATGGCTTCATTCAGCTCCGGTTCCCAACGATCAAGGCGAGTTACATGATCCCCCATGTTGTGC
AAAAAAGCGGTTAGCTCCTTCGGTCCTCCGATCGTTGTCAGAAGTAAGTTGGCCGCAGTGTTATCACTCA
TGGTTATGGCAGCACTGCATAATTCTCTTACTGTCATGCCATCCGTAAGATGCTTTTCTGTGACTGGTGA
GTACTCAACCAAGTCATTCTGAGAATAGTGTATGCGGCGACCGAGTTGCTCTTGCCCGGCGTCAATACGG
GATAATACCGCGCCACATAGCAGAACTTTAAAAGTGCTCATCATTGGAAAACGTTCTTCGGGGCGAAAAC
TCTCAAGGATCTTACCGCTGTTGAGATCCAGTTCGATGTAACCCACTCGTGCACCCAACTGATCTTCAGC
ATCTTTTACTTTCACCAGCGTTTCTGGGTGAGCAAAAACAGGAAGGCAAAATGCCGCAAAAAAGGGAATA
AGGGCGACACGGAAATGTTGAATACTCATACTCTTCCTTTTTCAATATTATTGAAGCATTTATCAGGGT
